Addgene plasmid #67744: Pr-delRBS-deGFP
Purpose: Pr promoter expressing a deGFP that is missing a ribosomal binding site
Depositing lab: Richard Murray. Depositing organization: California Institute of Technology. Publication: Gene circuit performance characterization and resource usage in a cell-free "breadboard". Siegal-Gaskins D, Tuza ZA, Kim J, Noireaux V, Murray RM. ACS Synth Biol. 2014 Jun 20;3(6):416-25. doi: 10.1021/sb400203p. Epub 2014 Apr 7. PubMed 24670245.
Backbone
  Vector backbone: pBEST
  Backbone manufacturer: Promega
  Backbone size w/o insert (bp): 2453
  Total vector size (bp): 3167
  Vector type: Bacterial Expression, Synthetic Biology
Growth in bacteria
  Bacterial resistance: Ampicillin, 100 μg/mL
  Growth temperature: 30°C
  Growth strain: KL740
  Copy number: Unknown
Gene/Insert
  Gene/Insert name: deGFP-T500
  Species: Synthetic
  Insert size (bp): 714
  Promoter: OR2-OR1-Pr
  Cloning method: Gibson Cloning
  Sequencing primers: 5′ GGGTGGGCTAACGATATCCG; 3′ GGAGCTGACTGGGTTGAAGG
Terms and licenses: Academic/Nonprofit Terms; Industry Terms: Not Available to Industry
How to cite: Pr-delRBS-deGFP was a gift from Richard Murray (Addgene plasmid # 67744 ; http://n2t.net/addgene:67744 ; RRID:Addgene_67744)
