[The description below was written by a language model from this plasmid's Addgene catalogue record and pLannotate feature annotations shown in this document.]
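Description:
Pr-delRBS-deGFP is a small (about 3.2 kb) bacterial expression and synthetic-biology plasmid built on the pBEST backbone. It is maintained in E. coli through a ColE1/pUC-type origin of replication and selected with ampicillin via the β-lactamase gene and its native bla promoter. The record lists propagation in strain KL740 at 30°C. It does not say why; strains supplying a temperature-sensitive lambda repressor are commonly used to keep lambda promoters quiet during cloning.

The payload is a synthetic deGFP-T500 cassette placed under the OR2-OR1-Pr promoter, a lambda phage rightward promoter with its OR2 and OR1 operator sites. deGFP is an EGFP-derived reporter, which the automated annotation detects as an EGFP-family coding sequence, and T500 is a transcriptional terminator, although it is not called out separately in the feature table. The defining feature of this variant is that the ribosome binding site upstream of deGFP has been removed, so the gene should be transcribed from Pr but translated poorly or not at all. The annotation also flags a short tetracycline-resistance fragment downstream of the reporter and a fragment matching lambda protein O spanning the plasmid origin just upstream of it. These appear to be non-functional remnants of backbone and lambda-derived sequence rather than intended parts.

The associated work characterises gene circuit performance and resource usage in a cell-free "breadboard" system. There, a transcribed but untranslated reporter can plausibly serve as a control or load construct that separates demands on transcription from demands on translation, although the record does not spell out this use.
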