Features (pLannotate 1.2.2; 6 found; start..end, strand, type, name):
    131..802     +  CDS            (3-F)Tyr-EGFP: (3-F)Tyr-EGFP is a basic (constitutively fluorescent) green fluorescent protein published in 2004, derived from Aequorea victoria.
    842..973     +  CDS            TcR (fragment): tetracycline efflux protein; tet; confers resistance to tetracycline
   1153..1741    -  rep_origin     ori: high-copy-number ColE1/pMB1/pBR322/pUC origin of replication
   1912..2772    -  CDS            AmpR: β-lactamase; bla; confers resistance to ampicillin, carbenicillin, and related antibiotics
   2773..2877    -  promoter       AmpR promoter: bla
   2979..105     +  CDS            O (fragment) (across the origin): VRPO_LAMBD - Protein inferred from homology: Swiss-Prot protein existence level 3. Necessary for the bidirectional replication of DNA. It interacts with the ori (origin of replication) region of the genome during the initiation of replication. From Escherichia phage lambda (Bacteriophage lambda).
>Addgene plasmid #67744 | Pr-delRBS-deGFP | depositor full sequence | sequence record 117444 | Pr-delRBS-deGFP sequence 3167 bps
CGCCTGATGCGTGAACGTGACGGACGTAACCACCGCGACATGTGTGTGCTGTTCCGCTGGGCATGCTGAG
CTAACACCGTGCGTGTTGACAATTTTACCTCTGGCGGTGATAATGGTTGCAGCTAGCATGGAGCTTTTCA
CTGGCGTTGTTCCCATCCTGGTCGAGCTGGACGGCGACGTAAACGGCCACAAGTTCAGCGTGTCCGGCGA
GGGCGAGGGCGATGCCACCTACGGCAAGCTGACCCTGAAGTTCATCTGCACCACCGGCAAGCTGCCCGTG
CCCTGGCCCACCCTCGTGACCACCCTGACCTACGGCGTGCAGTGCTTCAGCCGCTACCCCGACCACATGA
AGCAGCACGACTTCTTCAAGTCCGCCATGCCCGAAGGCTACGTCCAGGAGCGCACCATCTTCTTCAAGGA
CGACGGCAACTACAAGACCCGCGCCGAGGTGAAGTTCGAGGGCGACACCCTGGTGAACCGCATCGAGCTG
AAGGGCATCGACTTCAAGGAGGACGGCAACATCCTGGGGCACAAGCTGGAGTACAACTACAACAGCCACA
ACGTCTATATCATGGCCGACAAGCAGAAGAACGGCATCAAGGTGAACTTCAAGATCCGCCACAACATCGA
GGACGGCAGCGTGCAGCTCGCCGACCACTACCAGCAGAACACCCCCATCGGCGACGGCCCCGTGCTGCTG
CCCGACAACCACTACCTGAGCACCCAGTCCGCCCTGAGCAAAGACCCCAACGAGAAGCGCGATCACATGG
TCCTGCTGGAGTTCGTGACCGCCGCCGGGATCTAACTCGAGCAAAGCCCGCCGAAAGGCGGGCTTTTCTG
TGTCGACCGATGCCCTTGAGAGCCTTCAACCCAGTCAGCTCCTTCCGGTGGGCGCGGGGCATGACTATCG
TCGCCGCACTTATGACTGTCTTCTTTATCATGCAACTCGTAGGACAGGTGCCGGCAGCGCTCTTCCGCTT
CCTCGCTCACTGACTCGCTGCGCTCGGTCGTTCGGCTGCGGCGAGCGGTATCAGCTCACTCAAAGGCGGT
AATACGGTTATCCACAGAATCAGGGGATAACGCAGGAAAGAACATGTGAGCAAAAGGCCAGCAAAAGGCC
AGGAACCGTAAAAAGGCCGCGTTGCTGGCGTTTTTCCATAGGCTCCGCCCCCCTGACGAGCATCACAAAA
ATCGACGCTCAAGTCAGAGGTGGCGAAACCCGACAGGACTATAAAGATACCAGGCGTTTCCCCCTGGAAG
CTCCCTCGTGCGCTCTCCTGTTCCGACCCTGCCGCTTACCGGATACCTGTCCGCCTTTCTCCCTTCGGGA
AGCGTGGCGCTTTCTCAATGCTCACGCTGTAGGTATCTCAGTTCGGTGTAGGTCGTTCGCTCCAAGCTGG
GCTGTGTGCACGAACCCCCCGTTCAGCCCGACCGCTGCGCCTTATCCGGTAACTATCGTCTTGAGTCCAA
CCCGGTAAGACACGACTTATCGCCACTGGCAGCAGCCACTGGTAACAGGATTAGCAGAGCGAGGTATGTA
GGCGGTGCTACAGAGTTCTTGAAGTGGTGGCCTAACTACGGCTACACTAGAAGGACAGTATTTGGTATCT
GCGCTCTGCTGAAGCCAGTTACCTTCGGAAAAAGAGTTGGTAGCTCTTGATCCGGCAAACAAACCACCGC
TGGTAGCGGTGGTTTTTTTGTTTGCAAGCAGCAGATTACGCGCAGAAAAAAAGGATCTCAAGAAGATCCT
TTGATCTTTTCTACGGGGTCTGACGCTCAGTGGAACGAAAACTCACGTTAAGGGATTTTGGTCATGAGAT
TATCAAAAAGGATCTTCACCTAGATCCTTTTAAATTAAAAATGAAGTTTTAAATCAATCTAAAGTATATA
TGAGTAAACTTGGTCTGACAGTTACCAATGCTTAATCAGTGAGGCACCTATCTCAGCGATCTGTCTATTT
CGTTCATCCATAGTTGCCTGACTCCCCGTCGTGTAGATAACTACGATACGGGAGGGCTTACCATCTGGCC
CCAGTGCTGCAATGATACCGCGAGACCCACGCTCACCGGCTCCAGATTTATCAGCAATAAACCAGCCAGC
CGGAAGGGCCGAGCGCAGAAGTGGTCCTGCAACTTTATCCGCCTCCATCCAGTCTATTAATTGTTGCCGG
GAAGCTAGAGTAAGTAGTTCGCCAGTTAATAGTTTGCGCAACGTTGTTGCCATTGCTACAGGCATCGTGG
TGTCACGCTCGTCGTTTGGTATGGCTTCATTCAGCTCCGGTTCCCAACGATCAAGGCGAGTTACATGATC
CCCCATGTTGTGCAAAAAAGCGGTTAGCTCCTTCGGTCCTCCGATCGTTGTCAGAAGTAAGTTGGCCGCA
GTGTTATCACTCATGGTTATGGCAGCACTGCATAATTCTCTTACTGTCATGCCATCCGTAAGATGCTTTT
CTGTGACTGGTGAGTACTCAACCAAGTCATTCTGAGAATAGTGTATGCGGCGACCGAGTTGCTCTTGCCC
GGCGTCAATACGGGATAATACCGCGCCACATAGCAGAACTTTAAAAGTGCTCATCATTGGAAAACGTTCT
TCGGGGCGAAAACTCTCAAGGATCTTACCGCTGTTGAGATCCAGTTCGATGTAACCCACTCGTGCACCCA
ACTGATCTTCAGCATCTTTTACTTTCACCAGCGTTTCTGGGTGAGCAAAAACAGGAAGGCAAAATGCCGC
AAAAAAGGGAATAAGGGCGACACGGAAATGTTGAATACTCATACTCTTCCTTTTTCAATATTATTGAAGC
ATTTATCAGGGTTATTGTCTCATGAGCGGATACATATTTGAATGTATTTAGAAAAATAAACAAATAGGGG
TTCCGCGCACATTTCCCCGAAAAGTGCCACCTGACGTCTAAGAAACCATTATTATCATGACATTAACCTA
TAAAAATAGGCGTATCACGAGGCCCTTTCGTCTTCAAGAATTCTGGCGAATCCTCTGACCAGCCAGAAAA
CGACCTTTCTGTGGTGAAACCGGATGCTGCAATTCAGAGCGGCAGCAAGTGGGGGACAGCAGAAGACCTG
ACCGCCGCAGAGTGGATGTTTGACATGGTGAAGACTATCGCACCATCAGCCAGAAAACCGAATTTTGCTG
GGTGGGCTAACGATATC
