>Addgene plasmid #67744 | Pr-delRBS-deGFP | addgene partial sequence | sequence record 121190 | pBEST-F 5'-CATGGTGAAGACTATCGCAC-3'
TGCTGGGTGGGCTAACGATATCCGCCTGATGCGTGAACGTGACGGACGTAACCACCGCGACATGTGTGTG
CTGTTCCGCTGGGCATGCTGAGCTAACACCGTGCGTGTTGACAATTTTACCTCTGGCGGTGATAATGGTT
GCAGCTAGCATGGAGCTTTTCACTGGCGTTGTTCCCATCCTGGTCGAGCTGGACGGCGACGTAAACGGCC
ACAAGTTCAGCGTGTCCGGCGAGGGCGAGGGCGATGCCACCTACGGCAAGCTGACCCTGAAGTTCATCTG
CACCACCGGCAAGCTGCCCGTGCCCTGGCCCACCCTCGTGACCACCCTGACCTACGGCGTGCAGTGCTTC
AGCCGCTACCCCGACCACATGAAGCAGCACGACTTCTTCAAGTCCGCCATGCCCGAAGGCTACGTCCAGG
AGCGCACCATCTTCTTCAAGGACGACGGCAACTACAAGACCCGCGCCGAGGTGAAGTTCGAGGGCGACAC
CCTGGTGAACCGCATCGAGCTGAAGGGCATCGACTTCAAGGAGGACGGCAACATCCTGGGGCACAAGCTG
GAGTACAACTACAACAGCCACAACGTCTATATCATGGCCGACAAGCAGAAGAACGGCATCAAGGTGAACT
TCAAGATCCGCCACAACATCGAGGACGGCAGCGTGCAGCTCGCCGACCACTACCAGCAGAACACCCCCAT
CGGCGACGGCCCCGTGCTGCTGCCCGACAACCACTACCTGAGCACCCAGTCCGCCCTGAGCAAAGACCCC
AACGAGAAGCGCGATCACAT
