>Addgene plasmid #67744 | Pr-delRBS-deGFP | addgene partial sequence | sequence record 121191 | Tet-internal-R 5'-aaggagctgactgggttgaag-3'
CCCGCCTTTCGGCGGGCTTTGCTCGAGTTAGATCCCGGCGGCGGTCACGAACTCCAGCAGGACCATGTGA
TCGCGCTTCTCGTTGGGGTCTTTGCTCAGGGCGGACTGGGTGCTCAGGTAGTGGTTGTCGGGCAGCAGCA
CGGGGCCGTCGCCGATGGGGGTGTTCTGCTGGTAGTGGTCGGCGAGCTGCACGCTGCCGTCCTCGATGTT
GTGGCGGATCTTGAAGTTCACCTTGATGCCGTTCTTCTGCTTGTCGGCCATGATATAGACGTTGTGGCTG
TTGTAGTTGTACTCCAGCTTGTGCCCCAGGATGTTGCCGTCCTCCTTGAAGTCGATGCCCTTCAGCTCGA
TGCGGTTCACCAGGGTGTCGCCCTCGAACTTCACCTCGGCGCGGGTCTTGTAGTTGCCGTCGTCCTTGAA
GAAGATGGTGCGCTCCTGGACGTAGCCTTCGGGCATGGCGGACTTGAAGAAGTCGTGCTGCTTCATGTGG
TCGGGGTAGCGGCTGAAGCACTGCACGCCGTAGGTCAGGGTGGTCACGAGGGTGGGCCAGGGCACGGGCA
GCTTGCCGGTGGTGCAGATGAACTTCAGGGTCAGCTTGCCGTAGGTGGCATCGCCCTCGCCCTCGCCGGA
CACGCTGAACTTGTGGCCGTTTACGTCGCCGTCCAGCTCGACCAGGATGGGAACAACGCCAGTGAAAAGC
TCCATGCTAGCTGCAACCATTATCACCGCCAGAGGTAAAATTGTCAACACGCACGGTGTTAGCTCAGCAT
GCCCAGCGGAACAGCACACACATGTCGCGGTGGTTACGTCCGTCACGTTCACGCATCAGGCGGATATCGT
TAG
